Addgene plasmid #171366: pFTK094-LM-AMA002.0
Purpose: (Empty Backbone) Entry Vector compatible, fungal replicating, shuttle backbone vector from the Fungal Modular Cloning ToolKit.
Depositing lab: Arnold Driessen. Depositing organization: University of Groningen. Publication: Modular Synthetic Biology Toolkit for Filamentous Fungi. Mozsik L, Pohl C, Meyer V, Bovenberg RAL, Nygard Y, Driessen AJM. ACS Synth Biol. 2021 Nov 2. doi: 10.1021/acssynbio.1c00260. PubMed 34726388.
Backbone
  Vector backbone: n/a
  Vector type: Bacterial Expression, Yeast Expression, Synthetic Biology
  Selectable markers: Fungal selection: Phleomycin/Bleomycin (ble)
Growth in bacteria
  Bacterial resistance: Chloramphenicol, 25 μg/mL
  Growth temperature: 37°C
  Growth strain: DH5alpha
  Copy number: Unknown
Gene/Insert
  Gene/Insert name: None
  Mutation: n/a
Terms and licenses: Academic/Nonprofit Terms; Industry Terms: Not Available to Industry
How to cite: pFTK094-LM-AMA002.0 was a gift from Arnold Driessen (Addgene plasmid # 171366 ; http://n2t.net/addgene:171366 ; RRID:Addgene_171366)
