[The description below was written by a language model from this plasmid's Addgene catalogue record and pLannotate feature annotations shown in this document.]
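Description:
pFTK094-LM-AMA002.0 is an empty shuttle backbone from the Fungal Modular Cloning ToolKit, catalogued as an entry-vector-compatible, fungal-replicating recipient plasmid for synthetic biology work in filamentous fungi. It carries no insert. In E. coli it is maintained through a high-copy ColE1/pUC-type origin and selected with chloramphenicol via a cat promoter–CmR cassette. The annotated sequence (about 10.8 kb, flagged as a partial NGS result, so it may not be a fully verified assembly) also shows remnants of pBluescript-type ancestry: an f1 phage origin, T7 and T3 promoters, multiple cloning site fragments, and an AmpR promoter followed by only a truncated β-lactamase fragment, which should therefore not confer ampicillin resistance.

The fungal half of the plasmid consists of the roughly 5.2 kb AMA1 element from Aspergillus nidulans, which supports autonomous extrachromosomal replication in filamentous fungi so that the plasmid need not integrate into the genome. It also carries a Sh ble (BleoR) coding sequence followed by the yeast CYC1 terminator, giving phleomycin/bleomycin selection. The promoter driving ble is not annotated in the feature table and is not stated in the record.

Downstream of AMA1 lies a lac promoter/operator with a CAP binding site, a pUC18/19 multiple cloning site and a lacZα fragment. This arrangement is consistent with a lacZα dropout position at which assembled parts or transcription units would replace the reporter and allow blue/white screening, although the record does not describe the cloning sites or the assembly enzymes. A second lac promoter region and another lacZα fragment appear elsewhere as backbone remnants. The plasmid is intended to receive toolkit modules for episomal expression in fungal hosts.
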