Features (pLannotate 1.2.2; 26 found; start..end, strand, type, name):
     65..86      -  misc_feature   MCS (fragment): pBluescript multiple cloning site
     95..113     -  promoter       T7 promoter: promoter for bacteriophage T7 RNA polymerase
    121..276     +  CDS            lacZα (fragment): LacZα fragment of β-galactosidase; lacZ fragment
    281..709     +  rep_origin     f1 ori (sequence partly withheld): f1 bacteriophage origin of replication; arrow indicates direction of (+) strand synthesis
    762..866     +  promoter       AmpR promoter: bla
    867..1076    +  CDS            AmpR (fragment): β-lactamase; bla; confers resistance to ampicillin, carbenicillin, and related antibiotics
   1186..1288    +  promoter       cat promoter: promoter of the E. coli cat gene encoding chloramphenicol acetyltransferase
   1289..1948    +  CDS            CmR: chloramphenicol acetyltransferase; cat; confers resistance to chloramphenicol
   2337..2925    +  rep_origin     ori: high-copy-number ColE1/pMB1/pBR322/pUC origin of replication
   3108..3200    +  CDS            lacI (fragment): lac repressor; lacI; The lac repressor binds to the lac operator to inhibit transcription in E. coli. This inhibition can be relieved by adding lactose or isopropyl-β-D-thiogalactopyranoside (IPTG).
   3213..3234    +  protein_bind   CAP binding site: CAP binding activates transcription in the presence of cAMP. E. coli catabolite activator protein
   3249..3279    +  promoter       lac promoter: promoter for the E. coli lac operon
   3283..3305    +  protein_bind   lac operator (fragment): The lac repressor binds to the lac operator to inhibit transcription in E. coli. This inhibition can be relieved by adding lactose or isopropyl-β-D-thiogalactopyranoside (IPTG). lac repressor encoded by lacI
   3348..3366    +  promoter       T3 promoter: promoter for bacteriophage T3 RNA polymerase
   3379..3405    -  misc_feature   MCS (fragment): pBluescript multiple cloning site
   4158..4532    +  CDS            BleoR: antibiotic-binding protein; Sh ble from Streptoalloteichus hindustanus; confers resistance to bleomycin, phleomycin, and Zeocin™
   4617..4864    +  terminator     CYC1 terminator: S. cerevisiae CYC1; transcription terminator for CYC1
   4874..10122   -  rep_origin     AMA1: replication origin from Aspergillus nidulans (Aleksenko and Clutterbuck, 1996)
  10122..10140   -  misc_feature   MCS (fragment): pBluescript multiple cloning site
  10177..10218   +  CDS            lacI (fragment): lac repressor; lacI; The lac repressor binds to the lac operator to inhibit transcription in E. coli. This inhibition can be relieved by adding lactose or isopropyl-β-D-thiogalactopyranoside (IPTG).
  10231..10252   +  protein_bind   CAP binding site: CAP binding activates transcription in the presence of cAMP. E. coli catabolite activator protein
  10267..10297   +  promoter       lac promoter: promoter for the E. coli lac operon
  10301..10323   +  protein_bind   lac operator (fragment): The lac repressor binds to the lac operator to inhibit transcription in E. coli. This inhibition can be relieved by adding lactose or isopropyl-β-D-thiogalactopyranoside (IPTG). lac repressor encoded by lacI
  10358..10414   -  misc_feature   MCS: pUC18/19 multiple cloning site
  10411..10568   +  CDS            lacZα (fragment): LacZα fragment of β-galactosidase; lacZ fragment
  10574..10673   -  misc_feature   bom (fragment): basis of mobility region from pBR322
>Addgene plasmid #171366 | pFTK094-LM-AMA002.0 | addgene full sequence | sequence record 352205 | Addgene Partial NGS Result
GCCGCTCCCCCCCTGAAAGAGTTGATATTGAAGGTAGTAGGTACGGTGCAGGGTAACGCGTGATGGCCGC
CACCGCGGTGGAGCTCCAATTCGCCCTATAGTGAGTCGTATTACGCGCGCTCACTGGCCGTCGTTTTACA
ACGTCGTGACTGGGAAAACCCTGGCGTTACCCAACTTAATCGCCTTGCAGCACATCCCCCTTTCGCCAGC
TGGCGTAATAGCGAAGAGGCCCGCACCGATCGCCCTTCCCAACAGTTGCGCAGCCTGAATGGCGAATGGG
[124 nt withheld, positions 281-404]
C
[91 nt withheld, positions 406-496]
A
[49 nt withheld, positions 498-546]
CCTTTGACGTTGGAGTCCACGTTCTTT
[37 nt withheld, positions 574-610]
ACCCTATCTCGGTCTATTCTTTTGATTTATAAGGGATTTTGCCGATTTCGGCCTATTGGTTAAAAAATGA
GCTGATTTAACAAAAATTTAACGCGAATTTTAACAAAATATTAACGCTTACAATTTAGGTGGCACTTTTC
GGGGAAATGTGCGCGGAACCCCTATTTGTTTATTTTTCTAAATACATTCAAATATGTATCCGCTCATGAG
ACAATAACCCTGATAAATGCTTCAATAATATTGAAAAAGGAAGAGTATGAGTATTCAACATTTCCGTGTC
GCCCTTATTCCCTTTTTTGCGGCATTTTGCCTTCCTGTTTTTGCTCACCCAGAAACGCTGGTGAAAGTAA
AAGATGCTGAAGATCAGTTGGGTGCACGAGTGGGTTACATCGAACTGGATCTCAACAGCGGTAAGATCCT
TGAGAGTTTTCGCCCCGAAGAACGTTTTCCAATGATGAGCACTTTTCGACCGAATAAATACCTGTGACGG
AAGATCACTTCGCAGAATAAATAAATCCTGGTGTCCCTGTTGATACCGGGAAGCCCTGGGCCAACTTTTG
GCGAAAATGAGACGTTGATCGGCACGTAAGAGGTTCCAACTTTCACCATAATGAAATAAGATCACTACCG
GGCGTATTTTTTGAGTTGTCGAGATTTTCAGGAGCTAAGGAAGCTAAAATGGAGAAAAAAATCACTGGAT
ATACCACCGTTGATATATCCCAATGGCATCGTAAAGAACATTTTGAGGCATTTCAGTCAGTTGCTCAATG
TACCTATAACCAGACCGTTCAGCTGGATATTACGGCCTTTTTAAAGACCGTAAAGAAAAATAAGCACAAG
TTTTATCCGGCCTTTATTCACATTCTTGCCCGCCTGATGAATGCTCATCCGGAATTACGTATGGCAATGA
AAGACGGTGAGCTGGTGATATGGGATAGTGTTCACCCTTGTTACACCGTTTTCCATGAGCAAACTGAAAC
GTTTTCATCGCTCTGGAGTGAATACCACGACGATTTCCGGCAGTTTCTACACATATATTCGCAAGATGTG
GCGTGTTACGGTGAAAACCTGGCCTATTTCCCTAAAGGGTTTATTGAGAATATGTTTTTCGTCTCAGCCA
ATCCCTGGGTGAGTTTCACCAGTTTTGATTTAAACGTGGCCAATATGGACAACTTCTTCGCCCCCGTTTT
CACCATGGGCAAATATTATACGCAAGGCGACAAGGTGCTGATGCCGCTGGCGATTCAGGTTCATCATGCC
GTTTGTGATGGCTTCCATGTCGGCAGAATGCTTAATGAATTACAACAGTACTGCGATGAGTGGCAGGGCG
GGGCGTAATTTTTTTAAGGCAGTTATTGGTGCCCTTAAACGCCTGGTTGCTACGCCTGAATAAGTGATAA
TAAGCGGATGAATGGCAGAAATTCGAAAGCAAATTCGACCCGGTCGTCGGTTCAGGGCAGGGTCGTTAAA
TAGCCGCTTATGTCTATTGCTGGTTTACCGGTTTATTGACTACCGGAAGCAGTGTGACCGTGTGCTTCTC
AAATGCCTGAGGCCAGTTTGCTCAGGCTCTCCCCGTGGAGGTAATAATTGACGATATGATCCTTTTTTTC
TGATCAAAAAGGATCTAGGTGAAGATCCTTTTTGATAATCTCATGACCAAAATCCCTTAACGTGAGTTTT
CGTTCCACTGAGCGTCAGACCCCGTAGAAAAGATCAAAGGATCTTCTTGAGATCCTTTTTTTCTGCGCGT
AATCTGCTGCTTGCAAACAAAAAAACCACCGCTACCAGCGGTGGTTTGTTTGCCGGATCAAGAGCTACCA
ACTCTTTTTCCGAAGGTAACTGGCTTCAGCAGAGCGCAGATACCAAATACTGTTCTTCTAGTGTAGCCGT
AGTTAGGCCACCACTTCAAGAACTCTGTAGCACCGCCTACATACCTCGCTCTGCTAATCCTGTTACCAGT
GGCTGCTGCCAGTGGCGATAAGTCGTGTCTTACCGGGTTGGACTCAAGACGATAGTTACCGGATAAGGCG
CAGCGGTCGGGCTGAACGGGGGGTTCGTGCACACAGCCCAGCTTGGAGCGAACGACCTACACCGAACTGA
GATACCTACAGCGTGAGCTATGAGAAAGCGCCACGCTTCCCGAAGGGAGAAAGGCGGACAGGTATCCGGT
AAGCGGCAGGGTCGGAACAGGAGAGCGCACGAGGGAGCTTCCAGGGGGAAACGCCTGGTATCTTTATAGT
CCTGTCGGGTTTCGCCACCTCTGACTTGAGCGTCGATTTTTGTGATGCTCGTCAGGGGGGCGGAGCCTAT
GGAAAAACGCCAGCAACGCGGCCTTTTTACGGTTCCTGGCCTTTTGCTGGCCTTTTGCTCACATGTTCTT
TCCTGCGTTATCCCCTGATTCTGTGGATAACCGTATTACCGCCTTTGAGTGAGCTGATACCGCTCGCCGC
AGCCGAACGACCGAGCGCAGCGAGTCAGTGAGCGAGGAAGCGGAAGAGCGCCCAATACGCAAACCGCCTC
TCCCCGCGCGTTGGCCGATTCATTAATGCAGCTGGCACGACAGGTTTCCCGACTGGAAAGCGGGCAGTGA
GCGCAACGCAATTAATGTGAGTTAGCTCACTCATTAGGCACCCCAGGCTTTACACTTTATGCTCCCGGCT
CGTATGTTGTGTGGAATTGTGAGCGGATAACAATTTCACACAGGAAACAGCTATGACCATGATTACGCCA
AGCGCGCAATTAACCCTCACTAAAGGGAACAAAAGCTGGGTACCGGGCCCCCCCTCGAGGTCGACTACAT
GTATCTGCATGTTGCATCGGGAAATCCCACCACAGGGACAGCCAAGCGGCCCCGCGACTTGGCAGTGGGC
AAACTACGCCCGATTCTGGTGCCAAGAACCGAGAAGAATGAGACAGACCCACGTTGCACTCTAACCGGAT
GCTATCGACTTACGGTGGCTGAAGATTCAACACGCTGCAACGAGAGCCAAGGTGGTCCGGACATTTTCTA
CGTGCCGGTTTACCTTGGAACATCGCCGTCGTTGAGTGCACGTTGCCTACTCTCTCGTGGCTTGGCTGGG
CCCACGAGCCCGATTGACTCGACGGTGTTACTTGGGTATCTATGGCCCCGTTTTCTGGCACGGTAATGAT
AAGTACTTACTAGTCTTCGAGCGGGGGAGTGTTGCTCTGCCCGAGCATCAACGATTGGCCTGATCGCACC
GTCTGCAAATGCCACGGTGCGGACCGACTGAAATCTCAGACCACCAAAGACCCTCCGACTTCGAGATACG
GTTACTAATTTTACACTGGCTCCAGCGGCCCCATCCAGTAAGCATCTGGGCTGCAAGCGTATAATGTCTC
CAGGTTGTCTCAGCATAAACACCCCGCCCCCGCTCAGGCACACAGGAAGAGAGCTCAGGTCGTTTCCATT
GCGTCCATACTCTTCACTCATTGTCATCTGCAGGAGAACTTCCCCTGTCCCTTTGCCAAGCCCTCTCTTC
GTCGTTGTCCACGCCTTCAAGTTTTCACCATTATTTTTCTAGACACCATGGCCAAGTTGACCAGTGCCGT
TCCGGTGCTCACCGCGCGCGACGTCGCCGGAGCGGTCGAGTTCTGGACCGACCGGCTCGGGTTCTCCCGG
GACTTCGTGGAGGACGACTTCGCCGGTGTGGTCCGGGACGACGTGACCCTGTTCATCAGCGCGGTCCAGG
ACCAGGTGGTGCCGGACAACACCCTGGCCTGGGTGTGGGTGCGCGGCCTGGACGAGCTGTACGCCGAGTG
GTCGGAGGTCGTGTCCACGAACTTCCGGGACGCCTCCGGGCCGGCCATGACCGAGATCGGCGAGCAGCCG
TGGGGGCGGGAGTTCGCCCTGCGCGACCCGGCCGGCAACTGCGTGCACTTCGTGGCCGAGGAGCAGGACT
GACCGACGCCGACCAACACCGCCGGTCCGACGCGGCCCGACGGGTCCGAGGCCTCGGAGATCCGTCCCCC
TTTTCCTTTGTCGATATCATGTAATTAGTTATGTCACGCTTACATTCACGCCCTCCCCCCACATCCGCTC
TAACCGAAAAGGAAGGAGTTAGACAACCTGAAGTCTAGGTCCCTATTTATTTTTTTATAGTTATGTTAGT
ATTAAGAACGTTATTTATATTTCAAATTTTTCTTTTTTTTCTGTACAGACGCGTGTACGCATGTAACATT
ATACTGAAAACCTTGCTTGAGAAGGTTTTGGGACGCTCGAAGGCTTTAATTTGCAAGCTTGATAGCTTAT
TTTTTGTATACTGTTTTGTGATAGCACGAAGTTTTTCCACGGTATCTTGTTAAAAATATATATTTGTGGC
GGGCTTACCTACATCAAATTAATAAGAGACTAATTATAAACTAAACACACAAGCAAGCTACTTTAGGGTA
AAAGTTTATAAATGCTTTTGACGTATAAACGTTGCTTGTATTTATTATTACAATTAAAGGTGGATAGAAA
ACCTAGAGACTAGTTAGAAACTAATCTCAGGTTTGCGTTAAACTAAATCAGAGCCCGAGAGGTTAACAGA
ACCTAGAAGGGGACTAGATATCCGGGTAGGGAAACAAAAAAAAAAAACAAGACAGCCACATATTAGGGAG
ACTAGTTAGAAGCTAGTTCCAGGACTAGGAAAATAAAAGACAATGATACCACAGTCTAGTTGACAACTAG
ATAGATTCTAGATTGAGGCCAAAGTCTCTGAGATCCAGGTTAGTTGCAACTAATACTAGTTAGTATCTAG
TCTCCTATAACTCTGAAGCTAGAATAACTTACTACTATTATCCTCACCACTGTTCAGCTGCGCAAACGGA
GTGATTGCAAGGTGTTCAGAGACTAGTTATTGACTAGTCAGTGACTAGCAATAACTAACAAGGTATTAAC
CTACCATGTCTGCCATCACCCTGCACTTCCTCGGGCTCAGCAGCCTTTTCCTCCTCATTTTCATGCTCAT
TTTCCTTGTTTAAGACTGTGACTAGTCAAAGACTAGTCCAGAACCACAAAGGAGAAATGTCTTACCACTT
TCTTCATTGCTTGTCTCTTTTGCATTATCCATGTCTGCAACTAGTTAGAGTCTAGTTAGTGACTAGTCCG
ACGAGGACTTGCTTGTCTCCGGATTGTTGGAGGAACTCTCCAGGGCCTCAAGATCCACAACAGAGCCTTC
TAGAAGACTGGTCAATAACTAGTTGGTCTTTGTCTGAGTCTGACTTACGAGGTTGCATACTCGCTCCCTT
TGCCTCGTCAATCGATGAGAAAAAGCGCCAAAACTCGCAATATGGCTTTGAACCACACGGTGCTGAGACT
AGTTAGAATCTAGTCCCAAACTAGCTTGGATAGCTTACCTTTGCCCTTTGCGTTGCGACAGGTCTTGCAG
GGTATGGTTCCTTTCTCACCAGCTGATTTAGCTGCCTTGCTACCCTCACGGCGGATCTGCATAAAGAGTG
GCTAGAGGTTATAAATTAGCACTGATCCTAGGTACGGGGCTGAATGTAACTTGCCTTTCCTTTCTCATCG
CGCGGCAAGACAGGCTTGCTCAAATTCCTACCAGTCACAGGGGTATGCACGGCGTACGGACCACTTGAAC
TAGTCACAGATTAGTTAGCAACTAGTCTGCATTGAATGGCTGTACTTACGGGCCCTCGCCATTGTCCTGA
TCATTTCCAGCTTCACCCTCGTTGCTGCAAAGTAGTTAGTGACTAGTCAAGGACTAGTTGAAATGGGAGA
AGAAACTCACGAATTCTCGACACCCTTAGTATTGTGGTCCTTGGACTTGGTGCTGCTATATATTAGCTAA
TACACTAGTTAGACTCACAGAAACTTACGCAGCTCGCTTGCGCTTCTTGGTAGGAGTCGGGGTTGGGAGA
ACAGTGCCTTCAAACAAGCCTTCATACCATGCTACTTGACTAGTCAGGGACTAGTCACCAAGTAATCTAG
ATAGGACTTGCCTTTGGCCTCCATCAGTTCCTTCATAGTGGGAGGTCCATTGTGCAATGTAAACTCCATG
CCGTGGGAGTTCTTGTCCTTCAAGTGCTTGACCAATATGTTTCTGTTGGCAGAGGGAACCTGTCAACTAG
TTAATAACTAGTCAGAAACTAGTATAGCAGTAGACTCACTGTACGCTTGAGGCATCCCTTCACTCGGCAG
TAGACTTCATATGGATGGATATCAGGCACGCCATTGTCGTCCTGTGGACTAGTCAGTAACTAGGCTTAAA
GCTAGTCGGGTCGGCTTACTATCTTGAAATCCGGCAGCGTAAGCTCCCCGTCCTTAACTGCCTCGAGATA
GTGACAGTACTCTGGGGACTTTCGGAGATCGTTATCGCGAATGCTCGGCATACTAATCGTTGACTAGTCT
TGGACTAGTCCCGAGCAAAAAGGATTGGAGGAGGAGGAGGAAGGTGAGAGTGAGACAAAGAGCGAAATAA
GAGCTTCAAAGGCTATCTCTAAGCAGTATGAAGGTTAAGTATCTAGTTCTTGACTAGATTTAAAAGAGAT
TTCGACTAGTTATGTACCTGGAGTTTGGATATAGGAATGTGTTGTGGTAACGAAATGTAAGGGGGAGGAA
AGAAAAAGTCGGTCAAGAGGTAACTCTAAGTCGGCCATTCCTTTTTGGGAGGCGCTAACCATAAACGGCA
TGGTCGACTTAGAGTTAGCTCAGGGAATTTAGGGAGTTATCTGCGACCACCGAGGAACGGCGGAATGCCA
AAGAATCCCGATGGAGCTCTAGCTGGCGGTTGACAACCCCACCTTTTGGCGTTTCTGCGGCGTTGCAGGC
GGGACTGGATACTTCGTAGAACCAGAAAGGCAAGGCAGAACGCGCTCAGCAAGAGTGTTGGAAGTGATAG
CATGATGTGCCTTGTTAACTAGGTCAAAATCTGCAGTATGCTTGATGTTATCCAAAGTGTGAGAGAGGAA
GGTCCAAACATACACGATTGGGAGAGGGCCTAGGTATAAGAGTTTTTGAGTAGAACGCATGTGAGCCCAG
CCATCTCGAGGAGATTAAACACGGGCCGGCATTTGATGGCTATGTTAGTACCCCAATGGAAAGCCTGAGA
GTCCAGTGGTCGCAGATAACTCCCTAAATTCCCTGAGCTAACTCTAAGTCGACCATGCCGTTTATGGTTA
GCGCCTCCCAAAAAGGAATGGCCGACTTAGAGTTACCTCTTGACCGACTTTTTCTTTCCTCCCCCTTACA
TTTCGTTACCACAACACATTCCTATATCCAAACTCCAGGTACATAACTAGTCGAAATCTCTTTTAAATCT
AGTCAAGAACTAGATACTTAACCTTCATACTGCTTAGAGATAGCCTTTGAAGCTCTTATTTCGCTCTTTG
TCTCACTCTCACCTTCCTCCTCCTCCTCCAATCCTTTTTGCTCGGGACTAGTCCAAGACTAGTCAACGAT
TAGTATGCCGAGCATTCGCGATAACGATCTCCGAAAGTCCCCAGAGTACTGTCACTATCTCGAGGCAGTT
AAGGACGGGGAGCTTACGCTGCCGGATTTCAAGATAGTAAGCCGACCCGACTAGCTTTAAGCCTAGTTAC
TGACTAGTCCACAGGACGACAATGGCGTGCCTGATATCCATCCATATGAAGTCTACTGCCGAGTGAAGGG
ATGCCTCAAGCGTACAGTGAGTCTACTGCTATACTAGTTTCTGACTAGTTATTAACTAGTTGACAGGTTC
CCTCTGCCAACAGAAACATATTGGTCAAGCACTTGAAGGACAAGAACTCCCACGGCATGGAGTTTACATT
GCACAATGGACCTCCCACTATGAAGGAACTGATGGAGGCCAAAGGCAAGTCCTATCTAGATTACTTGGTG
ACTAGTCCCTGACTAGTCAAGTAGCATGGTATGAAGGCTTGTTTGAAGGCACTGTTCTCCCAACCCCGAC
TCCTACCAAGAAGCGCAAGCGAGCTGCGTAAGTTTCTGTGAGTCTAACTAGTGTATTAGCTAATATATAG
CAGCACCAAGTCCAAGGACCACAATACTAAGGGTGTCGAGAATTCGTGAGTTTCTTCTCCCATTTCAACT
AGTCCTTGACTAGTCACTAACTACTTTGCAGCAACGAGGGTGAAGCTGGAAATGATCAGGACAATGGCGA
GGGCCCGTAAGTACAGCCATTCAATGCAGACTAGTTGCTAACTAATCTGTGACTAGTTCAAGTGGTCCGT
ACGCCGTGCATACCCCTGTGACTGGTAGGAATTTGAGCAAGCCTGTCTTGCCGCGCGATGAGAAAGGAAA
GGCAAGTTACATTCAGCCCCGTACCTAGGATCAGTGCTAATTTATAACCTCTAGCCACTCTTTATGCAGA
TCCGCCGTGAGGGTAGCAAGGCAGCTAAATCAGCTGGTGAGAAAGGAACCATACCCTGCAAGACCTGTCG
CAACGCAAAGGGCAAAGGTAAGCTATCCAAGCTAGTTTGGGACTAGATTCTAACTAGTCTCAGCACCGTG
TGGTTCAAAGCCATATTGCGAGTTTTGGCGCTTTTTCTCATCGATTGACGAGGCAAAGGGAGCGAGTATG
CAACCTCGTAAGTCAGACTCAGACAAAGACCAACTAGTTATTGACCAGTCTTCTAGAAGGCTCTGTTGTG
GATCTTGAGGCCCTGGAGAGTTCCTCCAACAATCCGGAGACAAGCAAGTCCTCGTCGGACTAGTCACTAA
CTAGACTCTAACTAGTTGCAGACATGGATAATGCAAAAGAGACAAGCAATGAAGAAAGTGGTAAGACATT
TCTCCTTTGTGGTTCTGGACTAGTCTTTGACTAGTCACAGTCTTAAACAAGGAAAATGAGCATGAAAATG
AGGAGGAAAAGGCTGCTGAGCCCGAGGAAGTGCAGGGTGATGGCAGACATGGTAGGTTAATACCTTGTTA
GTTATTGCTAGTCACTGACTAGTCAATAACTAGTCTCTGAACACCTTGCAATCACTCCGTTTGCGCAGCT
GAACAGTGGTGAGGATAATAGTAGTAAGTTATTCTAGCTTCAGAGTTATAGGAGACTAGATACTAACTAG
TATTAGTTGCAACTAACCTGGATCTCAGAGACTTTGGCCTCAATCTAGAATCTATCTAGTTGTCAACTAG
ACTGTGGTATCATTGTCTTTTATTTTCCTAGTCCTGGAACTAGCTTCTAACTAGTCTCCCTAATATGTGG
CTGTCTTGTTTTTTTTTTTTGTTTCCCTACCCGGATATCTAGTCCCCTTCTAGGTTCTGTTAACCTCTCG
GGCTCTGATTTAGTTTAACGCAAACCTGAGATTAGTTTCTAACTAGTCTCTAGGTTTTCTATCCACCTTT
AATTGTAATAATAAATACAAGCAACGTTTATACGTCAAAAGCATTTATAAACTTTTACCCTAAAGTAGCT
TGCTTGTGTGTTTAGTTTATAATTAGTCTCTTATTAATTTGATGTAGGTAAGCCCGCCACAAATATATAT
TTTTAACAAGATACCGTGGAAAAACTTCGTGCTATCACAAAACAGTATACAAAAAATAAGCTATCGAATT
CCTGCAGCCCCAGATCATCCTGTCTTCAGTCTTAAGGAGCGAGACCCAGCTGGCACGACAGGTTTCCCGA
CTGGAAAGCGGGCAGTGAGCGCAACGCAATTAATGTGAGTTAGCTCACTCATTAGGCACCCCAGGCTTTA
CACTTTATGCTTCCGGCTCGTATGTTGTGTGGAATTGTGAGCGGATAACAATTTCACACAGGAAACAGCT
ATGACCATGATTACGCCAAGCTTGCATGCCTGCAGGTCGACTCTAGAGGATCCCCGGGTACCGAGCTCGA
ATTCACTGGCCGTCGTTTTACAACGTCGTGACTGGGAAAACCCTGGCGTTACCCAACTTAATCGCCTTGC
AGCACATCCCCCTTTCGCCAGCTGGCGTAATAGCGAAGAGGCCCGCACCGATCGCCCTTCCCAACAGTTG
CGCAGCCTGAATGGCGAATGGCGCCTGATGCGGTATTTTCTCCTTACGCATCTGTGCGGTATTTCACACC
GCATATGGTGCACTCTCAGTACAATCTGCTCTGATGCCGCATAGTTAAACCAGCCCCGACACCCGCCAAC
ACCCGCTGACGCGCCCTGACGGGCTTGTCTGCTCCCGGCATCCGCTTACAGACAAGCTGTGGTCTCCCGC
TTTAAG
